Addgene plasmid #69924: pEGFP-n1-APP
Purpose: mammalian expression of human APP fused to EGFP
Depositing lab: Zita Balklava & Thomas Wassmer. Depositing organization: Aston University. Publication: APP controls the formation of PI(3,5)P vesicles through its binding of the PIKfyve complex. Currinn H, Guscott B, Balklava Z, Rothnie A, Wassmer T. Cell Mol Life Sci. 2015 Jul 28. 10.1007/s00018-015-1993-0 PubMed 26216398.
Backbone
  Vector backbone: pEGFP-N1
  Backbone manufacturer: Clontech
  Total vector size (bp): 6809
  Vector type: Mammalian Expression
Growth in bacteria
  Bacterial resistance: Kanamycin, 50 μg/mL
  Growth temperature: 37°C
  Growth strain: DH5alpha
  Copy number: High Copy
Gene/Insert
  Gene/Insert name: APP (alt name: APP695)
  Species: H. sapiens (human)
  Entrez Gene: APP (a.k.a. AAA, ABETA, ABPP, AD1, APPI, CTFgamma, CVAP, PN-II, PN2, alpha-sAPP, preA4)
  Promoter: CMV
  Tag / fusion protein: EGFP (C terminal on backbone)
  Cloning method: Restriction Enzyme; 5′ cloning site NheI (not destroyed); 3′ cloning site SalI (not destroyed)
  Sequencing primers: 5′ CMV-F; 3′ EGFP-N
Terms and licenses: Academic/Nonprofit Terms; Industry Terms: Not Available to Industry
How to cite: pEGFP-n1-APP was a gift from Zita Balklava & Thomas Wassmer (Addgene plasmid # 69924 ; http://n2t.net/addgene:69924 ; RRID:Addgene_69924)
