[The description below was written by a language model from this plasmid's Addgene catalogue record and pLannotate feature annotations shown in this document.]
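Description:
pEGFP-n1-APP is a mammalian expression plasmid built on the Clontech pEGFP-N1 backbone, about 6.8 kb in size, that produces human amyloid precursor protein (APP, recorded as the APP695 form) fused at its C terminus to EGFP. The APP coding sequence was inserted between the NheI and SalI sites of the multiple cloning site, both of which are retained. It sits downstream of the human cytomegalovirus immediate early enhancer and promoter, and a short stretch of residual polylinker joins it to the mammalian codon-optimised EGFP open reading frame. An SV40 polyadenylation signal terminates the fusion transcript. The annotation labels the APP coding region a fragment relative to the reference human protein, which is consistent with a shorter isoform such as APP695 rather than the longest one.

The plasmid is propagated in E. coli at high copy number from a ColE1/pUC-type origin. It also carries an f1 bacteriophage origin, which allows single-stranded DNA production. Selection relies on one Tn5 aminoglycoside phosphotransferase gene (NeoR/KanR) placed behind tandem promoters. A bacterial bla-type promoter drives it to give kanamycin resistance in bacteria, while the SV40 enhancer and early promoter drive it in mammalian cells, where it permits G418 selection of stable transfectants. This cassette ends in the HSV thymidine kinase polyadenylation signal. The short hits annotated as large T antigen, ble and bGH poly(A) are small fragments, most likely residual backbone sequence rather than functional elements.

The construct is intended for transfection into mammalian cells to express fluorescently tagged APP. This allows its localisation and trafficking to be followed by microscopy, and the associated publication concerns APP binding to the PIKfyve complex and the formation of PI(3,5)P vesicles.
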