Features (pLannotate 1.2.2; 16 found; start..end, strand, type, name):
     61..364     +  enhancer       CMV enhancer: human cytomegalovirus immediate early enhancer
    365..568     +  promoter       CMV promoter: human cytomegalovirus (CMV) immediate early promoter
    591..627     +  misc_feature   MCS (fragment): multiple cloning site
    634..2718    +  CDS            APP (fragment) (sequence partly withheld): A4_HUMAN - Also known as A4, AD1. Experimental evidence at protein level: Swiss-Prot protein existence level 1. N-APP binds TNFRSF21 triggering caspase activation and degeneration of both neuronal cell bodies (via caspase-3) and axons (via caspase-6). From Homo sapiens (Human).
   2721..2753    +  misc_feature   MCS (fragment): multiple cloning site
   2761..3480    +  CDS            EGFP: the original enhanced GFP (Yang et al., 1996) mammalian codon-optimized
   3497..3580    +  CDS            large T antigen (fragment): large T antigen from SV40 (simian virus 40)
   3603..3724    +  polyA_signal   SV40 poly(A) signal: SV40 polyadenylation signal
   3758..4186    -  rep_origin     f1 ori (sequence partly withheld): f1 bacteriophage origin of replication; arrow indicates direction of (+) strand synthesis
   4213..4317    +  promoter       AmpR promoter: bla
   4319..4676    +  promoter       SV40 promoter: SV40 enhancer and early promoter
   4711..5505    +  CDS            NeoR/KanR: aminoglycoside phosphotransferase from Tn5; aph(3')-II (or nptII); confers resistance to neomycin, kanamycin, and G418 (Geneticin®)
   5526..5678    +  CDS            ble (fragment): BLE_KLEPN - Experimental evidence at protein level: Swiss-Prot protein existence level 1. Binding protein with a strong affinity to the bleomycin family of antibiotics. Binds to CL990; an antimitotic-antibiotic compound. From Klebsiella pneumoniae.
   5737..5784    +  polyA_signal   HSV TK poly(A) signal: herpes simplex virus thymidine kinase polyadenylation signal (Cole and Stacy, 1985)
   5875..5891    -  polyA_signal   bGH poly(A) signal (fragment): bovine growth hormone polyadenylation signal
   6113..6701    +  rep_origin     ori: high-copy-number ColE1/pMB1/pBR322/pUC origin of replication
>Addgene plasmid #69924 | pEGFP-n1-APP | addgene full sequence | sequence record 237938 | Addgene NGS Result
TAGTTATTAATAGTAATCAATTACGGGGTCATTAGTTCATAGCCCATATATGGAGTTCCGCGTTACATAA
CTTACGGTAAATGGCCCGCCTGGCTGACCGCCCAACGACCCCCGCCCATTGACGTCAATAATGACGTATG
TTCCCATAGTAACGCCAATAGGGACTTTCCATTGACGTCAATGGGTGGAGTATTTACGGTAAACTGCCCA
CTTGGCAGTACATCAAGTGTATCATATGCCAAGTACGCCCCCTATTGACGTCAATGACGGTAAATGGCCC
GCCTGGCATTATGCCCAGTACATGACCTTATGGGACTTTCCTACTTGGCAGTACATCTACGTATTAGTCA
TCGCTATTACCATGGTGATGCGGTTTTGGCAGTACATCAATGGGCGTGGATAGCGGTTTGACTCACGGGG
ATTTCCAAGTCTCCACCCCATTGACGTCAATGGGAGTTTGTTTTGGCACCAAAATCAACGGGACTTTCCA
AAATGTCGTAACAACTCCGCCCCATTGACGCAAATGGGCGGTAGGCGTGTACGGTGGGAGGTCTATATAA
GCAGAGCTGGTTTAGTGAACCGTCAGATCCGCTAGCGCTACCGGACTCAGATCTCGAGCTCAAGCTTGCC
ACCATGCTGCCCGGTTTGGCACTGCTCCTGCTGGCCGCCTGGACGGCTCGGGCGCTGGAGGTACCC
[315 nt withheld, positions 697-1011]
CTTCTCGTTCCTGACAAGTGCAAATTCTTACACCAGGAGAGGATGGATGTTTGCGAAACTCATCTTCACT
GGCACACCGTCGCCAAAGAGACATGCAGTGAGAAGAGTACCAACTTGCATGACTACGGCATGTTGCTGCC
CTGCGGAATTGACAAGTTCCGAGGGGTAGAGTTTGTGTGTTGCCCACTGGCTGAAGAAAGTGACAATGTG
GATTCTGCTGATGCGGAGGAGGATGACTCGGATGTCTGGTGGGGCGGAGCAGACACAGACTATGCAGATG
GGAGTGAAGACAAAGTAGTAGAAGTAGCAGAGGAGGAAGAAGTGGCTGAGGTGGAAGAAGAAGAAGCCGA
TGATGACGAGGACGATGAGGATGGTGATGAGGTAGAGGAAGAGGCTGAGGAACCCTACGAAGAAGCCACA
GAGAGAACCACCAGCATTGCCACCACCACCACCACCACCACAGAGTCTGTGGAAGAGGTGGTTCGAGTTC
CTACAACAGCAGCCAGTACCCCTGATGCCGTTGACAAGTATCTCGAGACACCTGGGGATGAGAATGAA
[540 nt withheld, positions 1570-2109]
AAAGAGCAAAACTATTCAGATGACGTCTTGGCCAACATGATTAGTGAACCAAGGATCAGTTACGGAAACG
ATGCTCTCATGCCATCTTTGACCGAAACGAAAACCACCGTGGAGCTCCTTCCCGTGAATGGAGAGTTCAG
CCTGGACGATCTCCAGCCGTGGCATTCTTTTGGGGCTGACTCTGTGCCAGCCAACACAGAAAACGAAGTT
GAGCCTGTTGATGCCCGCCCTGCTGCCGACCGAGGACTGACCACTCGACCAGGTTCTGGGTTGACAAATA
TCAAGACGGAGGAGATCTCTGAAGTGAAGATG
[126 nt withheld, positions 2422-2547]
ACAGTGATCGTCATCACCTTGGTGATGCTGAAGAAGAAACAGTACACATCCATTCATCATGGTGTGGTGG
AGGTTGACGCCGCTGTCACCCCAGAGGAGCGCCACCTGTCCAAGATGCAGCAGAACGGCTACGAAAATCC
AACCTACAAGTTCTTTGAGCAGATGCAGAACGGGTCGACGGTACCGCGGGCCCGGGATCCACCGGTCGCC
ACCATGGTGAGCAAGGGCGAGGAGCTGTTCACCGGGGTGGTGCCCATCCTGGTCGAGCTGGACGGCGACG
TAAACGGCCACAAGTTCAGCGTGTCCGGCGAGGGCGAGGGCGATGCCACCTACGGCAAGCTGACCCTGAA
GTTCATCTGCACCACCGGCAAGCTGCCCGTGCCCTGGCCCACCCTCGTGACCACCCTGACCTACGGCGTG
CAGTGCTTCAGCCGCTACCCCGACCACATGAAGCAGCACGACTTCTTCAAGTCCGCCATGCCCGAAGGCT
ACGTCCAGGAGCGCACCATCTTCTTCAAGGACGACGGCAACTACAAGACCCGCGCCGAGGTGAAGTTCGA
GGGCGACACCCTGGTGAACCGCATCGAGCTGAAGGGCATCGACTTCAAGGAGGACGGCAACATCCTGGGG
CACAAGCTGGAGTACAACTACAACAGCCACAACGTCTATATCATGGCCGACAAGCAGAAGAACGGCATCA
AGGTGAACTTCAAGATCCGCCACAACATCGAGGACGGCAGCGTGCAGCTCGCCGACCACTACCAGCAGAA
CACCCCCATCGGCGACGGCCCCGTGCTGCTGCCCGACAACCACTACCTGAGCACCCAGTCCGCCCTGAGC
AAAGACCCCAACGAGAAGCGCGATCACATGGTCCTGCTGGAGTTCGTGACCGCCGCCGGGATCACTCTCG
GCATGGACGAGCTGTACAAGTAAAGCGGCCGCGACTCTAGATCATAATCAGCCATACCACATTTGTAGAG
GTTTTACTTGCTTTAAAAAACCTCCCACACCTCCCCCTGAACCTGAAACATAAAATGAATGCAATTGTTG
TTGTTAACTTGTTTATTGCAGCTTATAATGGTTACAAATAAAGCAATAGCATCACAAATTTCACAAATAA
AGCATTTTTTTCACTGCATTCTAGTTGTGGTTTGTCCAAACTCATCAATGTATCTTAAGGCGTAAATTGT
AAGCGTTAATATTTTGTTAAAATTCGCGTTAAATTTTTGTTAAATCAGCTCATTTTTTAACCAATAGGCC
GAAATCGGCAAAATCCCTTATAAATCAAAAGAATAGACCGAGATAGGGT
[37 nt withheld, positions 3857-3893]
AAAGAACGTGGACTCCAACGTCAAAGG
[49 nt withheld, positions 3921-3969]
T
[91 nt withheld, positions 3971-4061]
G
[124 nt withheld, positions 4063-4186]
CAGGTGGCACTTTTCGGGGAAATGTGCGCGGAACCCCTATTTGTTTATTTTTCTAAATACATTCAAATAT
GTATCCGCTCATGAGACAATAACCCTGATAAATGCTTCAATAATATTGAAAAAGGAAGAGTCCTGAGGCG
GAAAGAACCAGCTGTGGAATGTGTGTCAGTTAGGGTGTGGAAAGTCCCCAGGCTCCCCAGCAGGCAGAAG
TATGCAAAGCATGCATCTCAATTAGTCAGCAACCAGGTGTGGAAAGTCCCCAGGCTCCCCAGCAGGCAGA
AGTATGCAAAGCATGCATCTCAATTAGTCAGCAACCATAGTCCCGCCCCTAACTCCGCCCATCCCGCCCC
TAACTCCGCCCAGTTCCGCCCATTCTCCGCCCCATGGCTGACTAATTTTTTTTATTTATGCAGAGGCCGA
GGCCGCCTCGGCCTCTGAGCTATTCCAGAAGTAGTGAGGAGGCTTTTTTGGAGGCCTAGGCTTTTGCAAA
GATCGATCAAGAGACAGGATGAGGATCGTTTCGCATGATTGAACAAGATGGATTGCACGCAGGTTCTCCG
GCCGCTTGGGTGGAGAGGCTATTCGGCTATGACTGGGCACAACAGACAATCGGCTGCTCTGATGCCGCCG
TGTTCCGGCTGTCAGCGCAGGGGCGCCCGGTTCTTTTTGTCAAGACCGACCTGTCCGGTGCCCTGAATGA
ACTGCAAGACGAGGCAGCGCGGCTATCGTGGCTGGCCACGACGGGCGTTCCTTGCGCAGCTGTGCTCGAC
GTTGTCACTGAAGCGGGAAGGGACTGGCTGCTATTGGGCGAAGTGCCGGGGCAGGATCTCCTGTCATCTC
ACCTTGCTCCTGCCGAGAAAGTATCCATCATGGCTGATGCAATGCGGCGGCTGCATACGCTTGATCCGGC
TACCTGCCCATTCGACCACCAAGCGAAACATCGCATCGAGCGAGCACGTACTCGGATGGAAGCCGGTCTT
GTCGATCAGGATGATCTGGACGAAGAGCATCAGGGGCTCGCGCCAGCCGAACTGTTCGCCAGGCTCAAGG
CGAGCATGCCCGACGGCGAGGATCTCGTCGTGACCCATGGCGATGCCTGCTTGCCGAATATCATGGTGGA
AAATGGCCGCTTTTCTGGATTCATCGACTGTGGCCGGCTGGGTGTGGCGGACCGCTATCAGGACATAGCG
TTGGCTACCCGTGATATTGCTGAAGAGCTTGGCGGCGAATGGGCTGACCGCTTCCTCGTGCTTTACGGTA
TCGCCGCTCCCGATTCGCAGCGCATCGCCTTCTATCGCCTTCTTGACGAGTTCTTCTGAGCGGGACTCTG
GGGTTCGAAATGACCGACCAAGCGACGCCCAACCTGCCATCACGAGATTTCGATTCCACCGCCGCCTTCT
ATGAAAGGTTGGGCTTCGGAATCGTTTTCCGGGACGCCGGCTGGATGATCCTCCAGCGCGGGGATCTCAT
GCTGGAGTTCTTCGCCCACCCTAGGGGGAGGCTAACTGAAACACGGAAGGAGACAATACCGGAAGGAACC
CGCGCTATGACGGCAATAAAAAGACAGAATAAAACGCACGGTGTTGGGTCGTTTGTTCATAAACGCGGGG
TTCGGTCCCAGGGCTGGCACTCTGTCGATACCCCACCGAGACCCCATTGGGGCCAATACGCCCGCGTTTC
TTCCTTTTCCCCACCCCACCCCCCAAGTTCGGGTGAAGGCCCAGGGCTCGCAGCCAACGTCGGGGCGGCA
GGCCCTGCCATAGCCTCAGGTTACTCATATATACTTTAGATTGATTTAAAACTTCATTTTTAATTTAAAA
GGATCTAGGTGAAGATCCTTTTTGATAATCTCATGACCAAAATCCCTTAACGTGAGTTTTCGTTCCACTG
AGCGTCAGACCCCGTAGAAAAGATCAAAGGATCTTCTTGAGATCCTTTTTTTCTGCGCGTAATCTGCTGC
TTGCAAACAAAAAAACCACCGCTACCAGCGGTGGTTTGTTTGCCGGATCAAGAGCTACCAACTCTTTTTC
CGAAGGTAACTGGCTTCAGCAGAGCGCAGATACCAAATACTGTTCTTCTAGTGTAGCCGTAGTTAGGCCA
CCACTTCAAGAACTCTGTAGCACCGCCTACATACCTCGCTCTGCTAATCCTGTTACCAGTGGCTGCTGCC
AGTGGCGATAAGTCGTGTCTTACCGGGTTGGACTCAAGACGATAGTTACCGGATAAGGCGCAGCGGTCGG
GCTGAACGGGGGGTTCGTGCACACAGCCCAGCTTGGAGCGAACGACCTACACCGAACTGAGATACCTACA
GCGTGAGCTATGAGAAAGCGCCACGCTTCCCGAAGGGAGAAAGGCGGACAGGTATCCGGTAAGCGGCAGG
GTCGGAACAGGAGAGCGCACGAGGGAGCTTCCAGGGGGAAACGCCTGGTATCTTTATAGTCCTGTCGGGT
TTCGCCACCTCTGACTTGAGCGTCGATTTTTGTGATGCTCGTCAGGGGGGCGGAGCCTATGGAAAAACGC
CAGCAACGCGGCCTTTTTACGGTTCCTGGCCTTTTGCTGGCCTTTTGCTCACATGTTCTTTCCTGCGTTA
TCCCCTGATTCTGTGGATAACCGTATTACCGCCATGCAT
