>Addgene plasmid #69924 | pEGFP-n1-APP | addgene partial sequence | sequence record 141231 | CMV-F 5'-CGCAAATGGGCGGTAGGCGTG-3'
GCAGAGCTGGTTTAGTGAACCGTCAGATCCGCTAGCGCTACCGGACTCAGATCTCGAGCTCAAGCTTGCC
ACCATGCTGCCCGGTTTGGCACTGCTCCTGCTGGCCGCCTGGACGGCTCGGGCGCTGGAGGTACCC
[315 nt withheld, positions 137-451]
CTTCTCGTTCCTGACAAGTGCAAATTCTTACACCAGGAGAGGATGGATGTTTGCGAAACTCATCTTCACT
GGCACACCGTCGCCAAAGAGACATGCAGTGAGAAGAGTACCAACTTGCATGACTACGGCATGTTGCTGCC
CTGCGGAATTGACAAGTTCCGAGGGGTAGAGTTTGTGTGTTGCCCACTGGCTGAAGAAAGTGACAATGTG
GATTCTGCTGATGCGGAGGAGGATGACTCGGATGTCTGGTGGGGCGGAGCAGACACAGACTATGCAGATG
GGAGTGAAGACAAAGTAGTAGAAGTAGCAGAGGAGGAAGAAGTGGCTGAGGTGGAAGAAGAAGAAGCCGA
TGATGACGAGGACGATGAGGATGGTGATGAGGTAGAGGAAGAGGCTGAGGAACCCTACGAAGAAGCCACA
GAGAGAACCACCAGCATTGCCACCACCACCACCACCACCACAGAGTCTGTGGAAGAGGTGGTTCGAGTTC
CTACAACAGCAGCCAGTACCCCTGATGCCGTTGACAAGTATCTCGAGACACCTGGGGATGAGAATGAACA
TGCCCATTTCCAGAAAGCCAAAGA
