>Addgene plasmid #69924 | pEGFP-n1-APP | addgene partial sequence | sequence record 141232 | EXFP-R 5'-GTCTTGTAGTTGCCGTCGTC-3'
CTTCGGGCATGGCGGACTTGAAGAAGTCGTGCTGCTTCATGTGGTCGGGGTAGCGGCTGAAGCACTGCAC
GCCGTAGGTCAGGGTGGTCACGAGGGTGGGCCAGGGCACGGGCAGCTTGCCGGTGGTGCAGATGAACTTC
AGGGTCAGCTTGCCGTAGGTGGCATCGCCCTCGCCCTCGCCGGACACGCTGAACTTGTGGCCGTTTACGT
CGCCGTCCAGCTCGACCAGGATGGGCACCACCCCGGTGAACAGCTCCTCGCCCTTGCTCACCATGGTGGC
GACCGGTGGATCCCGGGCCCGCGGTACCGTCGACCCGTTCTGCATCTGCTCAAAGAACTTGTAGGTTGGA
TTTTCGTAGCCGTTCTGCTGCATCTTGGACAGGTGGCGCTCCTCTGGGGTGACAGCGGCGTCAACCTCCA
CCACACCATGATGAATGGATGTGTACTGTTTCTTCTTCAGCATCACCAAGGTGATGACGATCACTGT
[126 nt withheld, positions 488-613]
CATCTTCACTTCAGAGATCTCCTCCGTCTTGATATTTGTCAACCCAGAACCTGGTCGAGTGGTCAGTCCT
CGGTCGGCAGCAGGGCGGGCATCAACAGGCTCAACTTCGTTTTCTGTGTTGGCTGGCACAGAGTCAGCCC
CAAAAGAATGCCACGGCTGGAGATCGTCCAGGCTGAACTCTCCATTCACGGGAAGGAGCTCCACGGTGGT
TTTCGTTTCGGTCAAAGATGGCATGAGAGCATCGTTTCCGTAACTGATCCTTGGTTCACTAATCATGTTG
GCCAAGACGTCATCTGAATAGTTTTGCTCTTTCTGAAGCAGCT
